Addgene plasmid #170902: pGREAT14
Purpose: GoldenBraid Double Transcriptional Unit - pG10-90_E-Luc_AtACT2t+pNOS_Red-F_NOSt
Depositing lab: Markita Landry. Depositing organization: University of California, Berkeley. Publication: A Ratiometric Dual Color Luciferase Reporter for Fast Characterization of Transcriptional Regulatory Elements in Plants. Gonzalez-Grandio E, Demirer GS, Ma W, Brady S, Landry MP. ACS Synth Biol. 2021 Sep 14. doi: 10.1021/acssynbio.1c00248. PubMed 34520169.
Backbone
  Vector backbone: pDGB1_omega1
  Backbone manufacturer: Diego Orzaez Lab
  Backbone size w/o insert (bp): 2925
  Vector type: Plant Expression, Luciferase, Synthetic Biology
Growth in bacteria
  Bacterial resistance: Spectinomycin, 50 μg/mL
  Growth temperature: 37°C
  Growth strain: DH5alpha
  Copy number: High Copy
Gene/Insert
  Gene/Insert name: E-Luc (alt name: Enhanced beetle luciferase)
  Species: Pyrearinus termitilluminans (E-Luc) and Luciola curciata (Red-F)
  Insert size (bp): 4990
  Mutation: c.375C>T silent mutation to remove BbsI site (E-Luc), p.S286Y Red mutant (RedF)
  Promoter: pG10-90
  Cloning method: Restriction Enzyme; 5′ cloning site Esp3I (destroyed during cloning); 3′ cloning site Esp3I (destroyed during cloning)
  Sequencing primers: 5′ GGGAAACGCCTGGTATCTTT; 3′ CCGATCCCCGGAATTAGATC
Terms and licenses: Academic/Nonprofit Terms; Industry Terms: Not Available to Industry
Depositor comments: Encodes both E-Luc and Red-F transcriptional units. Insert can be excised by BsaI digestion. Requires pSOUP for replication in agrobacterium . Please visit https://www.biorxiv.org/content/10.1101/2021.05.26.443018v2 to read the preprint on bioRxiv
How to cite: pGREAT14 was a gift from Markita Landry (Addgene plasmid # 170902 ; http://n2t.net/addgene:170902 ; RRID:Addgene_170902)
