[The description below was written by a language model from this plasmid's Addgene catalogue record and pLannotate feature annotations shown in this document.]
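Description:
pGREAT14 is a plant expression binary vector built in the GoldenBraid omega-level backbone pDGB1_omega1, carrying two luciferase transcriptional units as a ratiometric dual-colour reporter. It is propagated in E. coli at high copy from a ColE1/pUC-type origin and selected with spectinomycin through the aadA gene. The backbone also carries the pSa origin for Agrobacterium, but the depositor notes that replication there requires the helper plasmid pSOUP, which supplies the replicase function in trans. Left and right nopaline-type T-DNA border repeats flank the payload, so the cassette can be delivered to plant cells by Agrobacterium-mediated transfer.

The roughly 5 kb insert contains two units in tandem. In the first, the pG10-90 promoter drives E-Luc, an enhanced beetle luciferase from Pyrearinus termitilluminans, followed by the Arabidopsis ACT2 terminator. This E-Luc carries a silent change that removes a BbsI site for compatibility with type IIS assembly. In the second, the NOS promoter drives Red-F, a red-shifted S286Y mutant of Luciola cruciata firefly luciferase, followed by the NOS terminator.

The automated annotation clearly identifies the NOS promoter, the Luciola luciferase coding sequence and the NOS terminator. It does not call the E-Luc coding sequence or the ACT2 terminator, and it marks the pG10-90 region only as 35S-related promoter fragments. The first unit is therefore documented mainly by the catalogue fields.

The units were joined by Esp3I assembly, which destroyed those sites, and the whole insert can be released with BsaI for further GoldenBraid assembly. Because the two luciferases emit different colours, one signal can be normalised against the other, supporting rapid characterisation of transcriptional regulatory elements in plants.
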