Features (pLannotate 1.2.2; 16 found; start..end, strand, type, name):
     71..89      -  misc_feature   MCS (fragment): pUC18/19 multiple cloning site
    161..206     +  promoter       35SPPDK promoter (fragment): hybrid promoter consisting of the cauliflower mosaic virus 35S enhancer fused to the maize C4PPDK basal promoter (Yoo et al., 2007)
    205..251     +  promoter       minimal CaMV 35S promoter: minimal 35S promoter from cauliflower mosaic virus
   1003..1019    -  promoter       dU6-3 promoter (fragment): RNA polymerase III promoter for Drosophila U6-3 snRNA (Port et al., 2014)
   2647..2826    +  promoter       NOS promoter: nopaline synthase promoter
   2885..4504    +  CDS            LUCI_LUCCR: Experimental evidence at protein level: Swiss-Prot protein existence level 1. Produces green light with a wavelength of 544 nm. From Luciola cruciata (Japanese firefly) (Genji firefly).
   4531..4783    +  terminator     NOS terminator: nopaline synthase terminator and poly(A) signal
   4904..4991    +  promoter       AmpR promoter (fragment): bla
   5025..5049    +  misc_feature   RB T-DNA repeat: right border repeat from nopaline C58 T-DNA
   5140..5728    -  rep_origin     ori: high-copy-number ColE1/pMB1/pBR322/pUC origin of replication
   5902..6690    -  CDS            aadA: S3AD_ECOLX - Experimental evidence at protein level: Swiss-Prot protein existence level 1. Mediates bacterial resistance to the antibiotics streptomycin and spectinomycin. From Escherichia coli.
   6697..6753    -  CDS            GmR (fragment): gentamycin acetyltransferase; aacC1; confers resistance to gentamycin
   6929..6952    -  promoter       Pc promoter (fragment): intI1 (promoter lies within the coding sequence); class 1 integron promoter
   7228..7329    +  CDS            TRA2_ECOLX (fragment): Protein predicted: Swiss-Prot protein existence level 4. Required for transposition of transposon Tn903. From Escherichia coli.
   7334..7769    +  rep_origin     pSa ori: origin of replication from bacterial plasmid pSa
   7896..3       +  misc_feature   LB T-DNA repeat (across the origin): left border repeat from nopaline C58 T-DNA (truncated)
>Addgene plasmid #170902 | pGREAT14 | addgene full sequence | sequence record 334552 | Addgene NGS Result
TAACGGATCCGGTCTCAGGAGATAGTTTAAACTGAAGGCGGGAAACGACAATCTGATCCAAGCTCAAGCT
AAGCTTGCATGCCTGCAGGATATCGTGGATCCAAGCTTGCCACGTGCCGCCACGTGCCGCCACGTGCCGC
CACGTGCCTCTAGAGGATCCATCTCCACTGACGTAAGGGATGACGCACAATCCCACTATCCTTCGCAAGA
CCCTTCCTCTATATAAGGAAGTTCATTTCATTTGGAGAGGACACGCTGGGATCCAATGGAGAGAGAGAAG
AACGTGGTGTACGGCCCCGAGCCCAAGCACCCTCTGGGCAACTTCACCGCCGGCGAGATGCTGTACAACG
CTCTGCACAAGCACTCCCACATCCCCCAGGCCATCCTGGACGTGATGGGCAACGAGTCCCTTTCCTACCA
GGAGTTCTTCGACACTACTGTGAAGCTGGGCCAGAGCCTCCAGAACTGTGGCTACAAGATGAACGATGTC
GTGTCGATCTGTGCAGAGAACAACAAGAGATTCTTCATCCCCATCATCTCCGCCTGGTACATCGGCATGG
TGGTGGCCCCTGTGAACGAGGACTATATCCCAGACGAGCTGTGTAAAGTGACCGGCATCTCCAAGCCGAT
CCTGGTCTTTACCACTAGGAAGATCCTGCCTAAGGTTTTGGAGGTTAAAGACAGAACCAACTACATAAAG
AGGATCATCATACTGGACTCTGAAGAGAACCTGCTGGGCTGCGAGAGCCTGCACAACTTCATGTCCAGGT
ACTCCGACAACAACCTCCAAACATTCAAGCCTCTGCACTACGACCCTGTGGACCAGGTAGCCGCCATCCT
GTGCTCCTCCGGCACAACCGGCCTGCCTAAAGGCGTGATGCAGACCCACAGGAACATCTGTGTGAGACTC
ACACACGCATCTGACCCCAGAGTGGGTACACAACTCATCCCCGGCGTATCCGTGCTGGCCTACCTGCCAT
TCTTCCACGCCTTCGGCTTCAGTATCAACCTGGGCTATTTCATGGTGGGCCTGAGAGTGGTGATGCTCCG
AAGGTTTAACCAGGAGGTGTTCCTGAAGGCCATCCAGGACTACGAGGTGAGGAGCGTGATCAACGTTCCC
TCCACAATCCTGTTCCTGTCCAAGAGCCCTCTGGTGGACAAGTACGACCTATCCACCCTGGCGGAGCTGT
GCTGTGGAGCCGCTCCTCTGGCGAAGGAGGTGGCCGAGATCGCCGTGAAGAGGCTGAACCTGCCAGGGAT
ACGGTGTGGCTACGGTCTAACAGAGTCTACCTCCGCCAACATCCATACTCTGCACAACGAGTTCAAGTCC
GGCTCCCTGGGCAAGGTGACACCTTACATGGCCGCCAAGATCATCGACAGGAACACCGGCGAGGCCCTGG
GTCCAAACCAGGTGGGCGAGCTGTGCATCTGGGGACCTATGGTAACAAAAGGCTATGTGAACAACCCACA
GGCTACTAAGGAGGCCATCGACGACGACGGCTGGCTGCACTCTGGCGACTTCGGCTACTACGACGAGGAC
GAGTATTTCTACATCGTGGACCGGTACAAGGAGCTGATCAAATACAAGGGCTATCAGGTCGCCCCTGTGG
AGCTGGAGGAGATCCTCCTTCAGCACCCAGGCATCAGGGACGTGGCCGTCGTGGGTATCCCTGACATCGA
GGCCGGCGAGCTGCCAGCCGGCTTCGTGGTGAAGCAGCCCGGCGCCCAACTCACCGCTAAGGAGGTGTAC
GACTTCCTGGCCCAGAGGGTGTCTCACTCCAAGTACCTGAGGGGCGGCGTAAGGTTCGTGGACTCTATCC
CCAGGAACGTGACAGGCAAGATTAGTCGAAAAGAGCTGAGGGAGGCCCTGATGGAGAAGGCTTCTAAGCT
GTAAGCTTGCTCTCAAGATCAAAGGCTTAAAAAGCTGGGGTTTTATGAATGGGATCAAAGTTTCTTTTTT
TCTTTTATATTTGCTTCTCCATTTGTTTGTTTCATTTCCCTTTTTGTTTTCGTTTCTATGATGCACTTGT
GTGTGACAAACTCTCTGGGTTTTTACTTACGTCTGCGTTTCAAAAAAAAAAACCGCTTTCGTTTTGCGTT
TTAGTCCCATTGTTTTGTAGCTCTGAGTGATCGAATTGATGCCTCTTTATTCCTTTTGTTCCCTATAATT
TCTTTCAAAACTCAGAAGAAAAACCTTGAAACTCTTTGCAATGTTAATATAAGTATTGTATAAGATTTTT
ATTGATTTGGTTATTAGTCTTACTTTTGCTACCTCCATCTTCACTTGGAACTGATATTCTGAATAGTTAA
AGCGTTACATGTCCTCCATTCACAAATGAACTTAAACTAGCACAAAGTCAGATATTTTAAGATCGCACCA
TTTTATATAACCCCAATCGTCAATTCTACTGTTTCAAGTTTTACACCAAAACAATTACGAGGTGTATCTA
TTCGTTACTCTTTTCGCTTATTAATCCTTTTACATGATGCAAAATATAACAAATTAATTTCAAATTGTCC
TGCACATTTGGTTTATACATCTTGATTCCAAAAAGTCGCTGTCAGGAGATACATGAGAATTAAGGGAGTC
ACGGTATGACCCCCGCCGATGACGCGGGACAAGCCGTTTTACGTTTGGAACTGACAGAACCGCAACGTTG
AAGGAGCCACTGAGCCGCGGGTTTCTGGAGTTTAATGAGCTAAGCACATACGTCAGAAACCATTATTGCG
CGTTCAAAAGTCGCCTAAGGTCACTATCAGCTAGCAAATATTTCTTGTCAAAAATGCTCCACTGACGTTC
CATAAATTCCCCTCGGTATCCAATTAGAGTCTCATATTCACTCTCAACTCGATCGAGGCAATGGAGAACA
TGGAGAACGACGAGAACATTGTGGTGGGACCCAAGCCGTTCTACCCGATCGAGGAGGGTTCCGCTGGCAC
CCAGCTGCGCAAGTACATGGAGCGCTACGCTAAGCTGGGTGCTATCGCCTTCACCAACGCCGTGACCGGT
GTGGATTACTCCTACGCCGAGTACCTGGAGAAGTCCTGCTGCCTCGGAAAGGCCCTGCAGAACTACGGTC
TGGTCGTGGATGGCCGCATTGCCCTCTGCTCGGAGAACTGCGAGGAGTTCTTCATTCCCGTGATCGCTGG
TCTGTTCATCGGAGTCGGCGTTGCCCCAACCAACGAGATCTACACCCTGCGCGAGCTGGTCCACAGCCTG
GGTATCAGCAAGCCGACCATCGTTTTCTCGAGCAAGAAGGGCCTCGACAAGGTTATCACCGTGCAAAAAA
CCGTCACCACCATCAAGACCATCGTTATCCTGGATTCCAAGGTTGACTACCGCGGTTACCAGTGCCTCGA
CACCTTCATCAAGCGTAACACCCCACCCGGCTTCCAAGCCTCCTCCTTCAAAACCGTGGAGGTTGATCGC
AAGGAGCAGGTGGCCCTGATCATGAACTCCTCCGGCTCCACCGGTCTGCCAAAGGGCGTGCAGCTGACCC
ACGAGAACACCGTCACCCGCTTCTCGCATGCCCGTGATCCCATCTACGGCAACCAGGTGTCCCCAGGCAC
CGCCGTCCTGACCGTCGTGCCCCTCCACCACGGCTTCGGCATGTTCACCACTCTCGGCTACTTGATCTGC
GGCTTCCGTGTGGTGATGCTGACTAAGTTCGACGAGGAGACTTTCCTCAAGACCCTGCAAGACTACAAGT
GCACTTACGTGATCCTGGTGCCGACCCTGTTCGCCATCCTGAACAAGAGCGAGCTGTTGAACAAATACGA
CCTGTCGAACCTGGTGGAGATCGCTTCCGGCGGCGCCCCACTGTCGAAGGAAGTTGGCGAGGCCGTTGCT
CGCCGCTTCAACCTGCCCGGCGTCCGTCAGGGTTACGGCCTGACCGAGACTACCTCGGCTATCATCATCA
CCCCCGAGGGCGACGATAAGCCCGGCGCTTCCGGCAAGGTTGTTCCACTCTTCAAAGCCAAGGTGATCGA
CCTGGACACCAAGAAGTCCCTGGGTCCCAACCGTCGCGGAGAAGTGTGCGTCAAGGGCCCCATGCTGATG
AAGGGCTACGTCAACAACCCAGAGGCCACCAAGGAGTTGATCGACGAGGAGGGCTGGCTGCACACTGGTG
ACATCGGTTACTACGACGAAGAGAAGCACTTCTTCATCGTTGACCGCCTGAAGTCCTTGATCAAGTACAA
GGGCTACCAGGTTCCCCCCGCCGAGCTCGAGAGCGTCCTGCTGCAGCACCCCTCCATTTTCGATGCCGGA
GTGGCCGGTGTCCCCGATCCCGTGGCTGGCGAGCTGCCAGGTGCCGTCGTCGTGCTGGAGTCCGGCAAGA
ACATGACCGAGAAGGAAGTGATGGATTACGTGGCCTCGCAAGTGTCCAACGCCAAGCGCCTGCGCGGCGG
CGTGCGCTTCGTGGATGAGGTGCCCAAGGGCCTCACCGGAAAGATCGACGGTCGCGCTATCCGCGAGATC
CTCAAGAAGCCCGTGGCCAAGATGTGAGCTTGGAATGGATCTTCGATCCCGATCGTTCAAACATTTGGCA
ATAAAGTTTCTTAAGATTGAATCCTGTTGCCGGTCTTGCGACGATTATCATATAATTTCTGTTGAATTAC
GTTAAGCATGTAATAATTAACATGTAATGCATGACGTTATTTATGAGATGGGTTTTTATGATTAGAGTCC
CGCAATTATACATTTAATACGCGATAGAAAACAAAATATAGCGCGCAAACTAGGATAAATTATCGCGCGC
GGTGTCATCTATGTTACTAGATCGGGAATTGCCAAGCTAATTCTTGAAGATGAAAGGGCCTCGTGATACG
CCTATTTTTATAGGTTAATGTCATGATAATAATGGTTTCTTAGACGTCAGGTGGCACTTTTCGGGGAAAT
GTGCGCGGAACCCCTATTTGTTTATTTTTCTAAATACATTCAAATATGTATCCGCTCATGAGACAATAAC
CCTGATAAATGCTTCAATAATGGGACCGACTCGCGCTGTCATGAGACCGGATCCTGACAGGATATATTGG
CGGGTAAACTAAGTCGCTGTATGTGTTTGTTTGAGATCTCATGTGAGCAAAAGGCCAGCAAAAGGCCAGG
AACCGTAAAAAGGCCGCGTTGCTGGCGTTTTTCCATAGGCTCCGCCCCCCTGACGAGCATCACAAAAATC
GACGCTCAAGTCAGAGGTGGCGAAACCCGACAGGACTATAAAGATACCAGGCGTTTCCCCCTGGAAGCTC
CCTCGTGCGCTCTCCTGTTCCGACCCTGCCGCTTACCGGATACCTGTCCGCCTTTCTCCCTTCGGGAAGC
GTGGCGCTTTCTCATAGCTCACGCTGTAGGTATCTCAGTTCGGTGTAGGTCGTTCGCTCCAAGCTGGGCT
GTGTGCACGAACCCCCCGTTCAGCCCGACCGCTGCGCCTTATCCGGTAACTATCGTCTTGAGTCCAACCC
GGTAAGACACGACTTATCGCCACTGGCAGCAGCCACTGGTAACAGGATTAGCAGAGCGAGGTATGTAGGC
GGTGCTACAGAGTTCTTGAAGTGGTGGCCTAACTACGGCTACACTAGAAGAACAGTATTTGGTATCTGCG
CTCTGCTGAAGCCAGTTACCTTCGGAAGAAGAGTTGGTAGCTCTTGATCCGGCAAACAAACCACCGCTGG
TAGCGGTGGTTTTTTTGTTTGCAAGCAGCAGATTACGCGCAGAAAAAAAGGATCTCAAGAAGATCCTTTG
ATCTTTTCTACGGGGTCTGACGCTCAGTGGAACGAAAACTCACGTTAAGGGATTTTGGTCATGAGATTAT
CAAAAAGGATCTTCACCTAGATCCTTTTAAATTAAAAATGAAGTTTTAAATCAATCTAAAGTATATATGT
GTAACATTGGTCTAGTGATTATTTGCCGACTACCTTGGTGATCTCGCCTTTCACGTAGTGGACAAATTCT
TCCAACTGATCTGCGCGCGAGGCCAAGCGATCTTCTTCTTGTCCAAGATAAGCCTGTCTAGCTTCAAGTA
TGACGGGCTGATACTGGGCCGGCAGGCGCTCCATTGCCCAGTCGGCAGCGACATCCTTCGGCGCGATTTT
GCCGGTTACTGCGCTGTACCAAATGCGGGACAACGTAAGCACTACATTTCGCTCATCACCAGCCCAGTCG
GGCGGCGAGTTCCATAGCGTTAAGGTTTCATTTAGCGCCTCAAATAGATCCTGTTCAGGAACCGGATCAA
AGAGTTCCTCCGCCGCTGGACCTACCAAGGCAACGCTATGTTCTCTTGCTTTTGTCAGCAAGATAGCCAG
ATCAATGTCGATCGTGGCTGGCTCGAAGATACCTGCAAGAATGTCATTGCGCTGCCATTCTCCAAATTGC
AGTTCGCGCTTAGCTGGATAACGCCACGGAATGATGTCGTCGTGCACAACAATGGTGACTTCTACAGCGC
GGAGAATCTCGCTCTCTCCAGGGGAAGCCGAAGTTTCCAAAAGGTCGTTGATCAAAGCTCGCCGCGTTGT
TTCATCAAGCCTTACGGTCACCGTAACCAGCAAATCAATATCACTGTGTGGCTTCAGGCCGCCATCCACT
GCGGAGCCGTACAAATGTACGGCCAGCAACGTCGGTTCGAGATGGCGCTCGATGACGCCAACTACCTCTG
ATAGTTGAGTCGATACTTCGGCGATCACCGCTTCCCTCATAATGTTTAACTTTGTTTTAGGGCGACTGCC
CTGCTGCGTAACATCGTTGCTGCTCCATAACATCAAACATCGACCCACGGCGTAACGCGCTTGCTGCTTG
GATGCCCGAGGCATAGACTGTACCCCAAAAAAACAGTCATAACAAGCCATGAAAACCGCCACTGCGCCGT
TACCACCGCTGCGTTCGGTCAAGGTTCTGGACCAGTTGCGTGAGCGCATACGCTACTTGCATTACAGCTT
ACGAACCGAACAGGCTTATGTCCACTGGGTTCGTGCCTTCATCCGTTTCCACGGTGTGCGTCACCCGGCA
ACCTTGGGTAGCAGCGAAGTCGAGGCATTTCTGTCCTGGCTGGAACACCCCTTGTATTACTGTTTATGTA
AGCAGACAGTTTTATTGTTCATGATGATATATTTTTATCTTGTGCAATGTAACATCAGAGATTTTGAGAC
ACAACGTGGCTTTGTTGAATAAATCGAACTTTTGCTGAGTTGAAGGATCAGATCACGCATCTTCCCGACA
ACGCAGACCGTTCCGTGGCAAAGCAAAAGTTCAAAATCACCAACTGGTCCACCTACAACAAAGCTCTCAT
CAACCGTGGCTCCCTCACTTTCTGGCTGGATGATGGGGCGATTCAGGCGATCCCCATCCAACAGCCCGCC
GTCGAGCGGGCTTTTTTATCCCCGGAAGCCTGTGGATAGAGGGTAGTTATCCACGTGAAACCGCTAATGC
CCCGCAAAGCCTTGATTCACGGGGCTTTCCGGCCCGCTCCAAAAACTATCCACGTGAAATCGCTAATCAG
GGTACGTGAAATCGCTAATCGGAGTACGTGAAATCGCTAATAAGGTCACGTGAAATCGCTAATCAAAAAG
GCACGTGAGAACGCTAATAGCCCTTTCAGATCAACAGCTTGCAAACACCCCTCGCTCCGGCAAGTAGTTA
CAGCAAGTAGTATGTTCAATTAGCTTTTCAATTATGAATATATATATCAATTATTGGTCGCCCTTGGCTT
GTGGACAATGCGCTACGCGCACCGGCTCCGCCCGTGGACAACCGCAAGCGGTTGCCCACCGTCGAGCGCC
TTTGCCCACAACCCGGCGGCCGGCCGCAACAGATCGTTTTATAAATTTTTTTTTTTGAAAAAGAAAAAGC
CCGAAAGGCGGCAACCTCTCGGGCTTCTGGATTTCCGATCCCCGGAATTAGATCTTGGCAGGATATATTG
TGGTG
